>Addgene plasmid #224253 | pDest17_hnRNPA1_YtoW | addgene full sequence | sequence record 443180 | Addgene NGS Result
AGATCTCGATCCCGCGAAATTAATACGACTCACTATAGGGAGACCACAACGGTTTCCCTCTAGAAATAAT
TTTGTTTAACTTTAAGAAGGAGATATACATATGTCGTACTACCATCACCATCACCATCACCTCGAATCAA
CAAGTTTGTACAAAAAAGCAGGCTTCGAGAACCTGTATTTTCAGGGTAGCATGGCAAGCGCAAGCAGCAG
CCAGCGTGGTCGTAGCGGTAGCGGTAATTTTGGTGGTGGTCGCGGTGGTGGTTTTGGTGGCAATGATAAT
TTTGGCCGTGGTGGTAATTTTAGCGGTCGTGGTGGCTTTGGCGGTAGCCGTGGCGGAGGTGGTTGGGGTG
GTAGTGGTGATGGTTGGAATGGCTTTGGTAATGATGGTAGCAACTTTGGTGGCGGTGGTAGCTGGAATGA
TTTTGGCAATTGGAATAATCAGAGCAGCAATTTCGGTCCGATGAAAGGTGGCAATTTTGGAGGTCGTAGC
AGCGGTGGTTCAGGTGGTGGTGGCCAGTGGTTTGCAAAACCGCGTAATCAAGGTGGCTGGGGAGGTTCTA
GCAGCAGCAGCTCATGGGGTAGTGGTCGTCGTTTTTAAGACCCAGCTTTCTTGTACAAAGTGGTTGATTC
GAGGCTGCTAACAAAGCCCGAAAGGAAGCTGAGTTGGCTGCTGCCACCGCTGAGCAATAACTAGCATAAC
CCCTTGGGGCCTCTAAACGGGTCTTGAGGGGTTTTTTGCTGAAAGGAGGAACTATATCCGGATATCCACA
GGACGGGTGTGGTCGCCATGATCGCGTAGTCGATAGTGGCTCCAAGTAGCGAAGCGAGCAGGACTGGGCG
GCGGCCAAAGCGGTCGGACAGTGCTCCGAGAACGGGTGCGCATAGAAATTGCATCAACGCATATAGCGCT
AGCAGCACGCCATAGTGACTGGCGATGCTGTCGGAATGGACGATATCCCGCAAGAGGCCCGGCAGTACCG
GCATAACCAAGCCTATGCCTACAGCATCCAGGGTGACGGTGCCGAGGATGACGATGAGCGCATTGTTAGA
TTTCATACACGGTGCCTGACTGCGTTAGCAATTTAACTGTGATAAACTACCGCATTAAAGCTTATCGATG
ATAAGCTGTCAAACATGAGAATTCTTGAAGACGAAAGGGCCTCGTGATACGCCTATTTTTATAGGTTAAT
GTCATGATAATAATGGTTTCTTAGACGTCAGGTGGCACTTTTCGGGGAAATGTGCGCGGAACCCCTATTT
GTTTATTTTTCTAAATACATTCAAATATGTATCCGCTCATGAGACAATAACCCTGATAAATGCTTCAATA
ATATTGAAAAAGGAAGAGTATGAGTATTCAACATTTCCGTGTCGCCCTTATTCCCTTTTTTGCGGCATTT
TGCCTTCCTGTTTTTGCTCACCCAGAAACGCTGGTGAAAGTAAAAGATGCTGAAGATCAGTTGGGTGCAC
GAGTGGGTTACATCGAACTGGATCTCAACAGCGGTAAGATCCTTGAGAGTTTTCGCCCCGAAGAACGTTT
TCCAATGATGAGCACTTTTAAAGTTCTGCTATGTGGCGCGGTATTATCCCGTGTTGACGCCGGGCAAGAG
CAACTCGGTCGCCGCATACACTATTCTCAGAATGACTTGGTTGAGTACTCACCAGTCACAGAAAAGCATC
TTACGGATGGCATGACAGTAAGAGAATTATGCAGTGCTGCCATAACCATGAGTGATAACACTGCGGCCAA
CTTACTTCTGACAACGATCGGAGGACCGAAGGAGCTAACCGCTTTTTTGCACAACATGGGGGATCATGTA
ACTCGCCTTGATCGTTGGGAACCGGAGCTGAATGAAGCCATACCAAACGACGAGCGTGACACCACGATGC
CTGCAGCAATGGCAACAACGTTGCGCAAACTATTAACTGGCGAACTACTTACTCTAGCTTCCCGGCAACA
ATTAATAGACTGGATGGAGGCGGATAAAGTTGCAGGACCACTTCTGCGCTCGGCCCTTCCGGCTGGCTGG
TTTATTGCTGATAAATCTGGAGCCGGTGAGCGTGGGTCTCGCGGTATCATTGCAGCACTGGGGCCAGATG
GTAAGCCCTCCCGTATCGTAGTTATCTACACGACGGGGAGTCAGGCAACTATGGATGAACGAAATAGACA
GATCGCTGAGATAGGTGCCTCACTGATTAAGCATTGGTAACTGTCAGACCAAGTTTACTCATATATACTT
TAGATTGATTTAAAACTTCATTTTTAATTTAAAAGGATCTAGGTGAAGATCCTTTTTGATAATCTCATGA
CCAAAATCCCTTAACGTGAGTTTTCGTTCCACTGAGCGTCAGACCCCGTAGAAAAGATCAAAGGATCTTC
TTGAGATCCTTTTTTTCTGCGCGTAATCTGCTGCTTGCAAACAAAAAAACCACCGCTACCAGCGGTGGTT
TGTTTGCCGGATCAAGAGCTACCAACTCTTTTTCCGAAGGTAACTGGCTTCAGCAGAGCGCAGATACCAA
ATACTGTCCTTCTAGTGTAGCCGTAGTTAGGCCACCACTTCAAGAACTCTGTAGCACCGCCTACATACCT
CGCTCTGCTAATCCTGTTACCAGTGGCTGCTGCCAGTGGCGATAAGTCGTGTCTTACCGGGTTGGACTCA
AGACGATAGTTACCGGATAAGGCGCAGCGGTCGGGCTGAACGGGGGGTTCGTGCACACAGCCCAGCTTGG
AGCGAACGACCTACACCGAACTGAGATACCTACAGCGTGAGCTATGAGAAAGCGCCACGCTTCCCGAAGG
GAGAAAGGCGGACAGGTATCCGGTAAGCGGCAGGGTCGGAACAGGAGAGCGCACGAGGGAGCTTCCAGGG
GGAAACGCCTGGTATCTTTATAGTCCTGTCGGGTTTCGCCACCTCTGACTTGAGCGTCGATTTTTGTGAT
GCTCGTCAGGGGGGCGGAGCCTATGGAAAAACGCCAGCAACGCGGCCTTTTTACGGTTCCTGGCCTTTTG
CTGGCCTTTTGCTCACATGTTCTTTCCTGCGTTATCCCCTGATTCTGTGGATAACCGTATTACCGCCTTT
GAGTGAGCTGATACCGCTCGCCGCAGCCGAACGACCGAGCGCAGCGAGTCAGTGAGCGAGGAAGCGGAAG
AGCGCCTGATGCGGTATTTTCTCCTTACGCATCTGTGCGGTATTTCACACCGCAATGGTGCACTCTCAGT
ACAATCTGCTCTGATGCCGCATAGTTAAGCCAGTATACACTCCGCTATCGCTACGTGACTGGGTCATGGC
TGCGCCCCGACACCCGCCAACACCCGCTGACGCGCCCTGACGGGCTTGTCTGCTCCCGGCATCCGCTTAC
AGACAAGCTGTGACCGTCTCCGGGAGCTGCATGTGTCAGAGGTTTTCACCGTCATCACCGAAACGCGCGA
GGCAGCTGCGGTAAAGCTCATCAGCGTGGTCGTGAAGCGATTCACAGATGTCTGCCTGTTCATCCGCGTC
CAGCTCGTTGAGTTTCTCCAGAAGCGTTAATGTCTGGCTTCTGATAAAGCGGGCCATGTTAAGGGCGGTT
TTTTCCTGTTTGGTCACTGATGCCTCCGTGTAAGGGGGATTTCTGTTCATGGGGGTAATGATACCGATGA
AACGAGAGAGGATGCTCACGATACGGGTTACTGATGATGAACATGCCCGGTTACTGGAACGTTGTGAGGG
TAAACAACTGGCGGTATGGATGCGGCGGGACCAGAGAAAAATCACTCAGGGTCAATGCCAGCGCTTCGTT
AATACAGATGTAGGTGTTCCACAGGGTAGCCAGCAGCATCCTGCGATGCAGATCCGGAACATAATGGTGC
AGGGCGCTGACTTCCGCGTTTCCAGACTTTACGAAACACGGAAACCGAAGACCATTCATGTTGTTGCTCA
GGTCGCAGACGTTTTGCAGCAGCAGTCGCTTCACGTTCGCTCGCGTATCGGTGATTCATTCTGCTAACCA
GTAAGGCAACCCCGCCAGCCTAGCCGGGTCCTCAACGACAGGAGCACGATCATGCGCACCCGTGGCCAGG
ACCCAACGCTGCCCGAGATGCGCCGCGTGCGGCTGCTGGAGATGGCGGACGCGATGGATATGTTCTGCCA
AGGGTTGGTTTGCGCATTCACAGTTCTCCGCAAGAATTGATTGGCTCCAATTCTTGGAGTGGTGAATCCG
TTAGCGAGGTGCCGCCGGCTTCCATTCAGGTCGAGGTGGCCCGGCTCCATGCACCGCGACGCAACGCGGG
GAGGCAGACAAGGTATAGGGCGGCGCCTACAATCCATGCCAACCCGTTCCATGTGCTCGCCGAGGCGGCA
TAAATCGCCGTGACGATCAGCGGTCCAATGATCGAAGTTAGGCTGGTAAGAGCCGCGAGCGATCCTTGAA
GCTGTCCCTGATGGTCGTCATCTACCTGCCTGGACAGCATGGCCTGCAACGCGGGCATCCCGATGCCGCC
GGAAGCGAGAAGAATCATAATGGGGAAGGCCATCCAGCCTCGCGTCGCGAACGCCAGCAAGACGTAGCCC
AGCGCGTCGGCCGCCATGCCGGCGATAATGGCCTGCTTCTCGCCGAAACGTTTGGTGGCGGGACCAGTGA
CGAAGGCTTGAGCGAGGGCGTGCAAGATTCCGAATACCGCAAGCGACAGGCCGATCATCGTCGCGCTCCA
GCGAAAGCGGTCCTCGCCGAAAATGACCCAGAGCGCTGCCGGCACCTGTCCTACGAGTTGCATGATAAAG
AAGACAGTCATAAGTGCGGCGACGATAGTCATGCCCCGCGCCCACCGGAAGGAGCTGACTGGGTTGAAGG
CTCTCAAGGGCATCGGTCGATCGACGCTCTCCCTTATGCGACTCCTGCATTAGGAAGCAGCCCAGTAGTA
GGTTGAGGCCGTTGAGCACCGCCGCCGCAAGGAATGGTGCATGCAAGGAGATGGCGCCCAACAGTCCCCC
GGCCACGGGGCCTGCCACCATACCCACGCCGAAACAAGCGCTCATGAGCCCGAAGTGGCGAGCCCGATCT
TCCCCATCGGTGATGTCGGCGATATAGGCGCCAGCAACCGCACCTGTGGCGCCGGTGATGCCGGCCACGA
TGCGTCCGGCGTAGAGGATCG
Features (pLannotate 1.2.2; 18 found; start..end, strand, type, name):
     21..39      +  promoter       T7 promoter: promoter for bacteriophage T7 RNA polymerase
     71..93      +  RBS            RBS: efficient ribosome binding site from bacteriophage T7 gene 10 (Olins and Rangwala, 1989)
    111..131     +  CDS            8xHis (fragment): 8xHis affinity tag
    140..164     +  protein_bind   attB1: mutant version of attB; recombination site for the Gateway® BP reaction BP Clonase™
    170..186     +  CDS            TEV site (fragment): tobacco etch virus (TEV) protease recognition and cleavage site
    191..595     +  CDS            HNRNPA1 (fragment): ROA1_BOVIN - Also known as HNRPA1. Experimental evidence at protein level: Swiss-Prot protein existence level 1. Involved in the packaging of pre-mRNA into hnRNP particles, transport of poly(A) mRNA from the nucleus to the cytoplasm and may modulate splice site selection. May bind to specific miRNA hairpins. Binds to the IRES and thereby inhibits the translation of the apoptosis protease activating factor APAF1. From Bos taurus (Bovine).
    600..624     -  protein_bind   attB2: mutant version of attB; recombination site for the Gateway® BP reaction BP Clonase™
    634..683     +  CDS            SET1 (fragment): solubility-enhancement tag derived from T7 phage gene 10B
    691..738     +  terminator     T7 terminator: transcription terminator for bacteriophage T7 RNA polymerase
    764..1056    -  CDS            TcR (fragment): tetracycline efflux protein; tet; confers resistance to tetracycline
   1104..1132    -  promoter       tet promoter: E. coli promoter for tetracycline efflux protein gene
   1245..1349    +  promoter       AmpR promoter: bla
   1350..2210    +  CDS            AmpR: β-lactamase; bla; confers resistance to ampicillin, carbenicillin, and related antibiotics
   2381..2969    +  rep_origin     ori: high-copy-number ColE1/pMB1/pBR322/pUC origin of replication
   3155..3294    -  misc_feature   bom: basis of mobility region from pBR322
   3396..3587    -  CDS            rop: Rop protein, which maintains plasmids at low copy number; rop
   3604..3984    +  CDS            YPB1_ECOLX: Protein predicted: Swiss-Prot protein existence level 4. From Escherichia coli.
   4226..5130    -  CDS            TcR (fragment): tetracycline efflux protein; tet; confers resistance to tetracycline
