[The description below was written by a language model from this plasmid's Addgene catalogue record and pLannotate feature annotations shown in this document.]
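Description:
pDest17_hnRNPA1_YtoW is a bacterial expression plasmid built on the Invitrogen pDest17 Gateway destination backbone, made to produce an N-terminally His-tagged variant of human hnRNPA1 in E. coli. It is propagated with ampicillin selection through the β-lactamase gene. Replication depends on a pBR322-type ColE1 origin accompanied by the bom region and the rop gene, which holds copy number down and agrees with the "low copy" catalogue entry. Fragments of the tetracycline resistance gene and its promoter are also annotated, but these are backbone remnants rather than a listed selection marker.

The expression cassette runs from a T7 promoter and the phage T7 gene 10 ribosome binding site through a histidine affinity tag, an attB1 site left by Gateway recombination, a TEV protease cleavage site and the hnRNPA1 coding sequence. It ends with attB2 and the T7 terminator. This layout allows metal-affinity purification followed by tag removal with TEV protease. Transcription requires a host that supplies T7 RNA polymerase.

The annotated HNRNPA1 segment is only about 400 nt, so the insert encodes a fragment of the protein rather than the full length. The record does not name the region, and the annotation tool matched it to the bovine orthologue although the catalogue gives the species as human. The insert carries seven tyrosine-to-tryptophan substitutions (Y52W, Y59W, Y75W, Y81W, Y110W, Y120W, Y129W), numbered presumably relative to the insert. The associated publication concerns how sequence-specific interactions shape the viscoelasticity and aging of protein condensates, so the purified variant was likely used to test the effect of swapping aromatic residues on condensate material properties.
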