Addgene plasmid #224253: pDest17_hnRNPA1_YtoW
Purpose: Bacterial expression of N-terminally 6His-tagged hnRNPA1_YtoW
Depositing lab: Tanja Mittag. Depositing organization: St. Jude Children's Research Hospital. Publication: Sequence-specific interactions determine viscoelasticity and aging dynamics of protein condensates. Alshareedah I, Borcherds WM, Cohen SR, Singh A, Posey AE, Farag M, Bremer A, Strout GW, Tomares DT, Pappu RV, Mittag T, Banerjee PR. Nat Phys. 2024 Sep;20(9):1482-1491. doi: 10.1038/s41567-024-02558-1. Epub 2024 Jul 2. PubMed 39464253.
Backbone
  Vector backbone: pDest17
  Backbone manufacturer: Invitrogen
  Vector type: Bacterial Expression
Growth in bacteria
  Bacterial resistance: Ampicillin, 100 μg/mL
  Growth temperature: 37°C
  Growth strain: DH5alpha
  Copy number: Low Copy
Gene/Insert
  Gene/Insert name: hnRNPA1_YtoW
  Species: H. sapiens (human)
  Mutation: Y52W, Y59W, Y75W, Y81W, Y110W, Y120W, Y129W
  Entrez Gene: HNRNPA1 (a.k.a. ALS19, ALS20, HNRPA1, HNRPA1L3, IBMPFD3, MPD3, UP 1, hnRNP A1, hnRNP-A1)
  Promoter: T7
  Tag / fusion protein: 6xHis (N terminal on insert)
  Cloning method: Gateway Cloning
Terms and licenses: Academic/Nonprofit Terms; Industry Terms: Not Available to Industry
Depositor comments: Contains TEV cleavage site. Please visit https://pubmed.ncbi.nlm.nih.gov/37066350/ for bioRxiv preprint.
How to cite: pDest17_hnRNPA1_YtoW was a gift from Tanja Mittag (Addgene plasmid # 224253 ; http://n2t.net/addgene:224253 ; RRID:Addgene_224253)
