>Addgene plasmid #224253 | pDest17_hnRNPA1_YtoW | depositor partial sequence | sequence record 439234 | Orf Sequence
ATGTCGTACTACCATCACCATCACCATCACCTCGAATCAACAAGTTTGTACAAAAAAGCAGGCTTCGAGA
ACCTGTATTTTCAGGGTAGCATGGCAAGCGCAAGCAGCAGCCAGCGTGGTCGTAGCGGTAGCGGTAATTT
TGGTGGTGGTCGCGGTGGTGGTTTTGGTGGCAATGATAATTTTGGCCGTGGTGGTAATTTTAGCGGTCGT
GGTGGCTTTGGCGGTAGCCGTGGCGGAGGTGGTTGGGGTGGTAGTGGTGATGGTTGGAATGGCTTTGGTA
ATGATGGTAGCAACTTTGGTGGCGGTGGTAGCTGGAATGATTTTGGCAATTGGAATAATCAGAGCAGCAA
TTTCGGTCCGATGAAAGGTGGCAATTTTGGAGGTCGTAGCAGCGGTGGTTCAGGTGGTGGTGGCCAGTGG
TTTGCAAAACCGCGTAATCAAGGTGGCTGGGGAGGTTCTAGCAGCAGCAGCTCATGGGGTAGTGGTCGTC
GTTTTTAA
